Addgene plasmid #141588: TFORF0358
Purpose: Lentiviral vector for overexpressing the ZNF33A transcription factor ORF with a unique 24-bp barcode. Barcodes facilitate identification of transcription factors in pooled screens.
Depositing lab: Feng Zhang. Depositing organization: Broad Institute. Publication: A transcription factor atlas of directed differentiation. Joung J, Ma S, Tay T, Geiger-Schuller KR, Kirchgatterer PC, Verdine VK, Guo B, Arias-Garcia MA, Allen WE, Singh A, Kuksenko O, Abudayyeh OO, Gootenberg JS, Fu Z, Macrae RK, Buenrostro JD, Regev A, Zhang F. Cell. 2023 Jan 5;186(1):209-229.e26. doi: 10.1016/j.cell.2022.11.026. PubMed 36608654.
Backbone
  Vector backbone: pLX_TRC317
  Backbone manufacturer: Broad Institute Genetic Perturbation Platform
  Backbone size w/o insert (bp): 8264
  Vector type: Mammalian Expression, Lentiviral
  Selectable markers: Puromycin
Growth in bacteria
  Bacterial resistance: Ampicillin, 100 μg/mL
  Growth temperature: 37°C
  Growth strain: NEB Stable
  Copy number: High Copy
Gene/Insert
  Gene/Insert name: ZNF33A
  Species: H. sapiens (human)
  Insert size (bp): 2201
  Entrez Gene: ZNF33A (a.k.a. KOX2, KOX31, KOX5, NF11A, ZNF11, ZNF11A, ZNF33, ZZAPK)
  Promoter: EF1a
  Cloning method: Unknown
  Sequencing primers: 5′ GGGTGGAGACTGAAGTTAGGCCAG; 3′ CACATAGCGTAAAAGGAGCAACATAG
Terms and licenses: Academic/Nonprofit Terms; Industry Terms: Not Available to Industry
Depositor comments: NM_001324175,NM_001278174,NM_001278179,NM_001278171,NM_001324176,NM_001278178,NM_001324177,ENST00000374618 . The transcription factor ORF portion of this plasmid was synthesized by Genewiz. Please test multiple small colonies in case of plasmid recombination. To make this collection available in a timely manner, a portion of this collection was not fully sequenced by Addgene. If an Addgene verified full plasmid sequence is not available, please contact us prior to placing an order to request the full sequence.
How to cite: TFORF0358 was a gift from Feng Zhang (Addgene plasmid # 141588 ; http://n2t.net/addgene:141588 ; RRID:Addgene_141588)
