[The description below was written by a language model from this plasmid's Addgene catalogue record and pLannotate feature annotations shown in this document.]
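Description:
TFORF0358 is a lentiviral mammalian expression plasmid built on the pLX_TRC317 backbone and carrying the human zinc-finger transcription factor ZNF33A as its open reading frame. It belongs to a barcoded transcription factor ORF collection. Each member overexpresses one factor and carries a unique 24-bp barcode, so the factor can be identified by sequencing when many constructs are pooled in a screen. In bacteria the plasmid replicates from a high-copy ColE1/pUC-type origin and is selected through the β-lactamase (AmpR) gene. An f1 origin and leftover lac, T7 and T3 cloning-vector elements are also present in the backbone. The depositor notes that the plasmid can recombine, which is a known risk with the repeated LTR sequences of lentiviral vectors.

The viral portion follows a third-generation, self-inactivating layout. An RSV promoter drives a truncated HIV-1 5' LTR, followed by the Ψ packaging signal with a gag fragment, and then the RRE for Rev-dependent export of the genomic RNA. Next comes an SV40 early promoter/origin segment upstream of the puromycin N-acetyltransferase gene, for selecting transduced cells, and after it the cPPT/CTS. The EF-1α promoter then drives the ZNF33A ORF. The automated annotation matches only the two ends of this region to ZNF33A, but the span is consistent with the recorded insert of about 2.2 kb. The barcode itself is not annotated. A WPRE downstream of the ORF boosts transcript expression, and the ΔU3 3' LTR and an SV40 polyadenylation signal close the cassette. Short hits to the U6 promoter, small t antigen and Rev are probably fragmentary matches rather than functional parts. The sequenced plasmid is 10,465 nt long.
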