Features (pLannotate 1.2.2; 32 found; start..end, strand, type, name):
      5..231     +  promoter       RSV promoter: Rous sarcoma virus enhancer/promoter
    232..412     +  LTR            5' LTR (truncated): truncated 5' long terminal repeat (LTR) from HIV-1
    459..584     +  misc_feature   HIV-1 Ψ: packaging signal of human immunodeficiency virus type 1
    568..931     +  CDS            HIV-1 gag (fragment): gag protein from human immunodeficiency virus 1; gag
   1077..1310    +  misc_feature   RRE: The Rev response element (RRE) of HIV-1 allows for Rev-dependent mRNA export from the nucleus to the cytoplasm.
   1687..1713    +  CDS            Rev (fragment): human immunodeficiency virus 1 (HIV-1) Rev protein; rev; enhances nuclear export of unspliced and incompletely spliced viral mRNAs
   1720..1743    +  promoter       SV40 promoter (fragment): SV40 early promoter
   1744..1815    +  promoter       SV40 promoter (fragment): SV40 enhancer and early promoter
   1839..1974    +  rep_origin     SV40 ori: SV40 origin of replication
   2020..2616    +  CDS            PuroR (fragment): puromycin N-acetyltransferase; pac from Streptomyces; confers resistance to puromycin
   2665..2782    +  misc_feature   cPPT/CTS: central polypurine tract and central termination sequence of HIV-1
   2847..2913    +  CDS            small t antigen (fragment): SV40 (simian virus 40) small t antigen
   2920..4098    +  promoter       EF-1α promoter: strong constitutive promoter for human elongation factor EF-1α
   4115..4756    +  CDS            ZNF33A (fragment): ZN33A_HUMAN - Also known as KIAA0065, KOX31, ZNF11, ZNF11A, ZNF33. Experimental evidence at protein level: Swiss-Prot protein existence level 1. May be involved in transcriptional regulation. From Homo sapiens (Human).
   6101..6211    +  CDS            ZNF33A (fragment): ZN33A_HUMAN - Also known as KIAA0065, KOX31, ZNF11, ZNF11A, ZNF33. Experimental evidence at protein level: Swiss-Prot protein existence level 1. May be involved in transcriptional regulation. From Homo sapiens (Human).
   6227..6280    +  promoter       U6 promoter (fragment): RNA polymerase III promoter for human U6 snRNA
   6322..6910    +  misc_feature   WPRE: woodchuck hepatitis virus posttranscriptional regulatory element
   6961..6980    +  misc_feature   cPPT/CTS (fragment): central polypurine tract and central termination sequence of HIV-1
   6982..7215    +  LTR            3' LTR (ΔU3): self-inactivating 3' long terminal repeat (LTR) from HIV-1
   7293..7414    +  polyA_signal   SV40 poly(A) signal: SV40 polyadenylation signal
   7454..7589    +  rep_origin     SV40 ori: SV40 origin of replication
   7610..7628    -  promoter       T7 promoter: promoter for bacteriophage T7 RNA polymerase
   7636..7791    +  CDS            lacZα (fragment): LacZα fragment of β-galactosidase; lacZ fragment
   7796..8224    +  rep_origin     f1 ori (sequence partly withheld): f1 bacteriophage origin of replication; arrow indicates direction of (+) strand synthesis
   8277..8381    +  promoter       AmpR promoter: bla
   8382..9242    +  CDS            AmpR: β-lactamase; bla; confers resistance to ampicillin, carbenicillin, and related antibiotics
   9413..10001   +  rep_origin     ori: high-copy-number ColE1/pMB1/pBR322/pUC origin of replication
  10184..10276   +  CDS            lacI (fragment): lac repressor; lacI; The lac repressor binds to the lac operator to inhibit transcription in E. coli. This inhibition can be relieved by adding lactose or isopropyl-β-D-thiogalactopyranoside (IPTG).
  10289..10310   +  protein_bind   CAP binding site: CAP binding activates transcription in the presence of cAMP. E. coli catabolite activator protein
  10325..10355   +  promoter       lac promoter: promoter for the E. coli lac operon
  10363..10379   +  protein_bind   lac operator: The lac repressor binds to the lac operator to inhibit transcription in E. coli. This inhibition can be relieved by adding lactose or isopropyl-β-D-thiogalactopyranoside (IPTG). lac repressor encoded by lacI
  10424..10442   +  promoter       T3 promoter: promoter for bacteriophage T3 RNA polymerase
>Addgene plasmid #141588 | TFORF0358 | addgene full sequence | sequence record 409096 | Addgene NGS Result
TTAATGTAGTCTTATGCAATACTCTTGTAGTCTTGCAACATGGTAACGATGAGTTAGCAACATGCCTTAC
AAGGAGAGAAAAAGCACCGTGCATGCCGATTGGTGGAAGTAAGGTGGTACGATCGTGCCTTATTAGGAAG
GCAACAGACGGGTCTGACATGGATTGGACGAACCACTGAATTGCCGCATTGCAGAGATATTGTATTTAAG
TGCCTAGCTCGATACATAAACGGGTCTCTCTGGTTAGACCAGATCTGAGCCTGGGAGCTCTCTGGCTAAC
TAGGGAACCCACTGCTTAAGCCTCAATAAAGCTTGCCTTGAGTGCTTCAAGTAGTGTGTGCCCGTCTGTT
GTGTGACTCTGGTAACTAGAGATCCCTCAGACCCTTTTAGTCAGTGTGGAAAATCTCTAGCAGTGGCGCC
CGAACAGGGACTTGAAAGCGAAAGGGAAACCAGAGGAGCTCTCTCGACGCAGGACTCGGCTTGCTGAAGC
GCGCACGGCAAGAGGCGAGGGGCGGCGACTGGTGAGTACGCCAAAAATTTTGACTAGCGGAGGCTAGAAG
GAGAGAGATGGGTGCGAGAGCGTCAGTATTAAGCGGGGGAGAATTAGATCGCGATGGGAAAAAATTCGGT
TAAGGCCAGGGGGAAAGAAAAAATATAAATTAAAACATATAGTATGGGCAAGCAGGGAGCTAGAACGATT
CGCAGTTAATCCTGGCCTGTTAGAAACATCAGAAGGCTGTAGACAAATACTGGGACAGCTACAACCATCC
CTTCAGACAGGATCAGAAGAACTTAGATCATTATATAATACAGTAGCAACCCTCTATTGTGTGCATCAAA
GGATAGAGATAAAAGACACCAAGGAAGCTTTAGACAAGATAGAGGAAGAGCAAAACAAAAGTAAGACCAC
CGCACAGCAAGCGGCCGCTGATCTTCAGACCTGGAGGAGGAGATATGAGGGACAATTGGAGAAGTGAATT
ATATAAATATAAAGTAGTAAAAATTGAACCATTAGGAGTAGCACCCACCAAGGCAAAGAGAAGAGTGGTG
CAGAGAGAAAAAAGAGCAGTGGGAATAGGAGCTTTGTTCCTTGGGTTCTTGGGAGCAGCAGGAAGCACTA
TGGGCGCAGCGTCAATGACGCTGACGGTACAGGCCAGACAATTATTGTCTGGTATAGTGCAGCAGCAGAA
CAATTTGCTGAGGGCTATTGAGGCGCAACAGCATCTGTTGCAACTCACAGTCTGGGGCATCAAGCAGCTC
CAGGCAAGAATCCTGGCTGTGGAAAGATACCTAAAGGATCAACAGCTCCTGGGGATTTGGGGTTGCTCTG
GAAAACTCATTTGCACCACTGCTGTGCCTTGGAATGCTAGTTGGAGTAATAAATCTCTGGAACAGATTTG
GAATCACACGACCTGGATGGAGTGGGACAGAGAAATTAACAATTACACAAGCTTAATACACTCCTTAATT
GAAGAATCGCAAAACCAGCAAGAAAAGAATGAACAAGAATTATTGGAATTAGATAAATGGGCAAGTTTGT
GGAATTGGTTTAACATAACAAATTGGCTGTGGTATATAAAATTATTCATAATGATAGTAGGAGGCTTGGT
AGGTTTAAGAATAGTTTTTGCTGTACTTTCTATAGTGAATAGAGTTAGGCAGGGATATTCACCATTATCG
TTTCAGACCCACCTCCCAACCCCGAGGGGACCCATGCATTGCATCTCAATTAGTCAGCAACCAGGTGTGG
AAAGTCCCCAGGCTCCCCAGCAGGCAGAAGTATGCAAAGCATGCGTCTCAATTAGTCAGCAACCATAGTC
CCGCCCCTAACTCCGCCCATCCCGCCCCTAACTCCGCCCAGTTCCGCCCATTCTCCGCCCCATGGCTGAC
TAATTTTTTTTATTTATGCAGAGGCCGAGGCCGCCTCGGCCTCTGAGCTATTCCAGAAGTAGTGAGGAGG
CTTTTTTGGAGGCCTAGGCTTTTGCAAAAAGCTTTCTAGAGGTACCACCGGAGCTTACCATGACCGAGTA
CAAGCCCACGGTGCGCCTCGCCACCCGCGACGACGTCCCCAGGGCCGTACGCACCCTCGCCGCCGCGTTC
GCCGACTACCCCGCCACGCGCCACACCGTCGATCCGGACCGCCACATCGAGCGGGTCACCGAGCTGCAAG
AACTCTTCCTCACGCGCGTCGGGCTCGACATCGGCAAGGTGTGGGTCGCGGACGACGGCGCCGCCGTGGC
GGTCTGGACCACGCCGGAGAGCGTCGAAGCGGGGGCGGTGTTCGCCGAGATCGGCCCGCGCATGGCCGAG
TTGAGCGGTTCCCGGCTGGCCGCGCAGCAACAGATGGAAGGCCTCCTGGCGCCGCACCGGCCCAAGGAGC
CCGCGTGGTTCCTGGCCACCGTCGGCGTCTCGCCCGACCACCAGGGCAAGGGTCTGGGCAGCGCCGTCGT
GCTCCCCGGAGTGGAGGCGGCCGAGCGCGCCGGGGTGCCCGCCTTCCTGGAGACCTCCGCGCCCCGCAAC
CTCCCCTTCTACGAGCGGCTCGGCTTCACCGTCACCGCCGACGTCGAGGTGCCCGAAGGACCGCGCACCT
GGTGCATGACCCGCAAGCCCGGTGCCAGTTAACGAATTCTAGATCTTGAGACAAATGGCAGTATTCATCC
ACAATTTTAAAAGAAAAGGGGGGATTGGGGGGTACAGTGCAGGGGAAAGAATAGTAGACATAATAGCAAC
AGACATACAAACTAAAGAATTACAAAAACAAATTACAAAAATTCAAAATTTTCGGGTTTATTACAGGGAC
AGCAGAGATCCACTTTGGCGCCGGCTCGAGGCCTGCAGGTGCAAAGATGGATAAAGTTTTAAACAGAGAG
GAATCTTTGCAGCTAATGGACCTTCTAGGTCTTGAAAGGAGTGGGAATTGGCTCCGGTGCCCGTCAGTGG
GCAGAGCGCACATCGCCCACAGTCCCCGAGAAGTTGGGGGGAGGGGTCGGCAATTGAACCGGTGCCTAGA
GAAGGTGGCGCGGGGTAAACTGGGAAAGTGATGTCGTGTACTGGCTCCGCCTTTTTCCCGAGGGTGGGGG
AGAACCGTATATAAGTGCAGTAGTCGCCGTGAACGTTCTTTTTCGCAACGGGTTTGCCGCCAGAACACAG
GTAAGTGCCGTGTGTGGTTCCCGCGGGCCTGGCCTCTTTACGGGTTATGGCCCTTGCGTGCCTTGAATTA
CTTCCACCTGGCTGCAGTACGTGATTCTTGATCCCGAGCTTCGGGTTGGAAGTGGGTGGGAGAGTTCGAG
GCCTTGCGCTTAAGGAGCCCCTTCGCCTCGTGCTTGAGTTGAGGCCTGGCCTGGGCGCTGGGGCCGCCGC
GTGCGAATCTGGTGGCACCTTCGCGCCTGTCTCGCTGCTTTCGATAAGTCTCTAGCCATTTAAAATTTTT
GATGACCTGCTGCGACGCTTTTTTTCTGGCAAGATAGTCTTGTAAATGCGGGCCAAGATCTGCACACTGG
TATTTCGGTTTTTGGGGCCGCGGGCGGCGACGGGGCCCGTGCGTCCCAGCGCACATGTTCGGCGAGGCGG
GGCCTGCGAGCGCGGCCACCGAGAATCGGACGGGGGTAGTCTCAAGCTGGCCGGCCTGCTCTGGTGCCTG
GCCTCGCGCCGCCGTGTATCGCCCCGCCCTGGGCGGCAAGGCTGGCCCGGTCGGCACCAGTTGCGTGAGC
GGAAAGATGGCCGCTTCCCGGCCCTGCTGCAGGGAGCTCAAAATGGAGGACGCGGCGCTCGGGAGAGCGG
GCGGGTGAGTCACCCACACAAAGGAAAAGGGCCTTTCCGTCCTCAGCCGTCGCTTCATGTGACTCCACGG
AGTACCGGGCGCCGTCCAGGCACCTCGATTAGTTCTCGAGCTTTTGGAGTACGTCGTCTTTAGGTTGGGG
GGAGGGGTTTTATGCGATGGAGTTTCCCCACACTGAGTGGGTGGAGACTGAAGTTAGGCCAGCTTGGCAC
TTGATGTAATTCTCCTTGGAATTTGCCCTTTTTGAGTTTGGATCTTGGTTCATTCTCAAGCCTCAGACAG
TGGTTCAAAGTTTTTTTCTTCCATTTCAGGTGTCGTGAGGCTAGCACCGCCACCATGCTGACTAAGGAAC
AAGGTGATGTAATAGGAATACCATTTAATGTGGATGTAAGTTCTTTTCCTTCCAGAAAAATGTTCTGTCA
GTGTGATTCATGTGGAATGAGTTTCAACACTGTTTCAGAATTGGTTATCAGTAAGATAAACTATTTAGGA
AAAAAGTCTGATGAATTTAATGCCTGTGGGAAATTGTTACTCAATATTAAGCATGATGAAACTCATACTC
AAGAGAAAAATGAAGTTTTGAAAAATAGGAACACACTGAGTCATCATGAGGAGACTTTGCAGCATGAGAA
GATTCAAACTTTAGAGCACAATTTTGAATACAGTATATGTCAGGAAACCCTCCTTGAAAAGGCAGTATTC
AATACACAGAAGAGAGAGAACGCAGAAGAGAATAACTGTGATTATAATGAATTTGGGAGAACTTTGTGTG
ATAGTTCATCCCTCTTGTTCCATCAGATATCTCCGTCAAGGGACAATCACTATGAATTTAGTGATTGTGA
GAAGTTCTTATGTGTGAAGTCCACCCTTTCTAAACCTCATGGGGTATCTATGAAACACTATGATTGTGGT
GAAAGTGGGAATAATTTCAGGAGGAAATTGTGTCTGTCACACCTTCAGAAAGGTGATAAAGGAGAGAAAC
ACTTTGAATGTAATGAATGTGGGAAAGCTTTCTGGGAGAAGTCACATCTCACTCGACATCAGAGGGTGCA
CACAGGACAGAAACCCTTTCAATGTAATGAATGTGAAAAAGCTTTCTGGGATAAGTCAAACCTCACTAAA
CATCAAAGATCACACACAGGGGAGAAACCTTTTGAATGCAATGAATGTGGGAAAGCCTTTAGCCATAAGT
CAGCCCTCACATTACACCAGAGAACACATACAGGGGAGAAACCCTATCAATGTAATGCGTGTGGGAAAAC
TTTTTGCCAGAAATCTGACCTCACTAAACATCAGAGAACACACACAGGGCTGAAACCCTATGAATGTTAT
GAATGTGGAAAATCCTTCCGTGTGACTTCGCACCTTAAAGTACACCAGAGAACTCACACAGGTGAGAAAC
CTTTTGAATGTCTTGAGTGTGGGAAATCCTTTAGTGAAAAGTCAAATCTTACACAGCATCAGAGAATTCA
CATAGGAGATAAATCTTATGAATGTAATGCATGTGGGAAAACTTTCTACCACAAGTCATTACTCACCAGG
CATCAGATAATTCATACAGGGTGGAAACCTTATGAATGTTATGAATGTGGGAAAACCTTCTGCTTGAAGT
CAGACCTCACAGTACATCAGAGAACACACACAGGGCAGAAACCCTTTGCATGTCCCGAATGTGGGAAATT
CTTTAGCCATAAGTCAACCCTCTCTCAACATTATAGAACACACACAGGGGAGAAACCCTACGAATGTCAT
GAATGTGGAAAAATCTTTTACAATAAATCATACCTAACTAAACATAATAGAACACATACAGGGGAGAAAC
CCTATGAATGTAATGAATGTGGAAAAGCCTTCTACCAGAAGTCACAACTCACTCAGCATCAGAGAATTCA
CATAGGGGAGAAACCCTATAAATGTAATGAGTGTGGAAAAGCTTTCTGCCATAAGTCAGCTCTAATTGTA
CATCAGAGAACCCATACACAAGAAAAGCCCTATAAATGTAATGAATGTGGAAAATCTTTCTGTGTAAAAT
CAGGACTTATTTTCCATGAGAGAAAGCACACGGGGGAGAAACCCTATGAATGCAATGAATGTGGGAAATT
CTTCAGGCACAAATCATCACTCACAGTACATCACAGGGCTCACACAGGAGAGAAATCTTGTCAATGTAAT
GAATGTGGAAAAATCTTTTACCGTAAATCGGAACTTGCTCAACATCAGAGATCACATACAGGGGAAAAGC
CCTATGAATGTAACACATGCAGGAAAACTTTCTCTCAAAAGTCAAATCTCATTGTACATCAGAGAAGACA
TATAGGAGAAAACCTTATGAATGAAATGGATATTAGAAATTTCCAGCCACAAGTCAGCCTCCATAATGCC
TCAGAGTATTCACACTGTGGAGAAAGCCCTGATGACATCCTGAATGTTCAGTAGTAATGAACTAGTCCGT
AACTTGAAAGTATTTCGATTTCTTGGCTTTATATATCTTGTGGAAAGGACGAAGTGCTTCACACAGCTTC
CTACTCACGCGTTAAGTCGACAATCAACCTCTGGATTACAAAATTTGTGAAAGATTGACTGGTATTCTTA
ACTATGTTGCTCCTTTTACGCTATGTGGATACGCTGCTTTAATGCCTTTGTATCATGCTATTGCTTCCCG
TATGGCTTTCATTTTCTCCTCCTTGTATAAATCCTGGTTGCTGTCTCTTTATGAGGAGTTGTGGCCCGTT
GTCAGGCAACGTGGCGTGGTGTGCACTGTGTTTGCTGACGCAACCCCCACTGGTTGGGGCATTGCCACCA
CCTGTCAGCTCCTTTCCGGGACTTTCGCTTTCCCCCTCCCTATTGCCACGGCGGAACTCATCGCCGCCTG
CCTTGCCCGCTGCTGGACAGGGGCTCGGCTGTTGGGCACTGACAATTCCGTGGTGTTGTCGGGGAAATCA
TCGTCCTTTCCTTGGCTGCTCGCCTGTGTTGCCACCTGGATTCTGCGCGGGACGTCCTTCTGCTACGTCC
CTTCGGCCCTCAATCCAGCGGACCTTCCTTCCCGCGGCCTGCTGCCGGCTCTGCGGCCTCTTCCGCGTCT
TCGCCTTCGCCCTCAGACGAGTCGGATCTCCCTTTGGGCCGCCTCCCCGCGTCGACTTTAAGACCAATGA
CTTACAAGGCAGCTGTAGATCTTAGCCACTTTTTAAAAGAAAAGGGGGGACTGGAAGGGCTAATTCACTC
CCAACGAAGACAAGATCTGCTTTTTGCTTGTACTGGGTCTCTCTGGTTAGACCAGATCTGAGCCTGGGAG
CTCTCTGGCTAACTAGGGAACCCACTGCTTAAGCCTCAATAAAGCTTGCCTTGAGTGCTTCAAGTAGTGT
GTGCCCGTCTGTTGTGTGACTCTGGTAACTAGAGATCCCTCAGACCCTTTTAGTCAGTGTGGAAAATCTC
TAGCAGTACGTATAGTAGTTCATGTCATCTTATTATTCAGTATTTATAACTTGCAAAGAAATGAATATCA
GAGAGTGAGAGGAACTTGTTTATTGCAGCTTATAATGGTTACAAATAAAGCAATAGCATCACAAATTTCA
CAAATAAAGCATTTTTTTCACTGCATTCTAGTTGTGGTTTGTCCAAACTCATCAATGTATCTTATCATGT
CTGGCTCTAGCTATCCCGCCCCTAACTCCGCCCATCCCGCCCCTAACTCCGCCCAGTTCCGCCCATTCTC
CGCCCCATGGCTGACTAATTTTTTTTATTTATGCAGAGGCCGAGGCCGCCTCGGCCTCTGAGCTATTCCA
GAAGTAGTGAGGAGGCTTTTTTGGAGGCCTAGGGACGTACCCAATTCGCCCTATAGTGAGTCGTATTACG
CGCGCTCACTGGCCGTCGTTTTACAACGTCGTGACTGGGAAAACCCTGGCGTTACCCAACTTAATCGCCT
TGCAGCACATCCCCCTTTCGCCAGCTGGCGTAATAGCGAAGAGGCCCGCACCGATCGCCCTTCCCAACAG
TTGCGCAGCCTGAATGGCGAATGGG
[124 nt withheld, positions 7796-7919]
C
[91 nt withheld, positions 7921-8011]
A
[49 nt withheld, positions 8013-8061]
CCTTTGACGTTGGAGTCCACGTTCTTT
[37 nt withheld, positions 8089-8125]
ACCCTATCTCGGTCTATTCTTTTGATTTATAAGGGATTTTGCCGATTTCGGCCTATTGGTTAAAAAATGA
GCTGATTTAACAAAAATTTAACGCGAATTTTAACAAAATATTAACGCTTACAATTTAGGTGGCACTTTTC
GGGGAAATGTGCGCGGAACCCCTATTTGTTTATTTTTCTAAATACATTCAAATATGTATCCGCTCATGAG
ACAATAACCCTGATAAATGCTTCAATAATATTGAAAAAGGAAGAGTATGAGTATTCAACATTTCCGTGTC
GCCCTTATTCCCTTTTTTGCGGCATTTTGCCTTCCTGTTTTTGCTCACCCAGAAACGCTGGTGAAAGTAA
AAGATGCTGAAGATCAGTTGGGTGCACGAGTGGGTTACATCGAACTGGATCTCAACAGCGGTAAGATCCT
TGAGAGTTTTCGCCCCGAAGAACGTTTTCCAATGATGAGCACTTTTAAAGTTCTGCTATGTGGCGCGGTA
TTATCCCGTATTGACGCCGGGCAAGAGCAACTCGGTCGCCGCATACACTATTCTCAGAATGACTTGGTTG
AGTACTCACCAGTCACAGAAAAGCATCTTACGGATGGCATGACAGTAAGAGAATTATGCAGTGCTGCCAT
AACCATGAGTGATAACACTGCGGCCAACTTACTTCTGACAACGATCGGAGGACCGAAGGAGCTAACCGCT
TTTTTGCACAACATGGGGGATCATGTAACTCGCCTTGATCGTTGGGAACCGGAGCTGAATGAAGCCATAC
CAAACGACGAGCGTGACACCACGATGCCTGTAGCAATGGCAACAACGTTGCGCAAACTATTAACTGGCGA
ACTACTTACTCTAGCTTCCCGGCAACAATTAATAGACTGGATGGAGGCGGATAAAGTTGCAGGACCACTT
CTGCGCTCGGCCCTTCCGGCTGGCTGGTTTATTGCTGATAAATCTGGAGCCGGTGAGCGTGGGTCTCGCG
GTATCATTGCAGCACTGGGGCCAGATGGTAAGCCCTCCCGTATCGTAGTTATCTACACGACGGGGAGTCA
GGCAACTATGGATGAACGAAATAGACAGATCGCTGAGATAGGTGCCTCACTGATTAAGCATTGGTAACTG
TCAGACCAAGTTTACTCATATATACTTTAGATTGATTTAAAACTTCATTTTTAATTTAAAAGGATCTAGG
TGAAGATCCTTTTTGATAATCTCATGACCAAAATCCCTTAACGTGAGTTTTCGTTCCACTGAGCGTCAGA
CCCCGTAGAAAAGATCAAAGGATCTTCTTGAGATCCTTTTTTTCTGCGCGTAATCTGCTGCTTGCAAACA
AAAAAACCACCGCTACCAGCGGTGGTTTGTTTGCCGGATCAAGAGCTACCAACTCTTTTTCCGAAGGTAA
CTGGCTTCAGCAGAGCGCAGATACCAAATACTGTTCTTCTAGTGTAGCCGTAGTTAGGCCACCACTTCAA
GAACTCTGTAGCACCGCCTACATACCTCGCTCTGCTAATCCTGTTACCAGTGGCTGCTGCCAGTGGCGAT
AAGTCGTGTCTTACCGGGTTGGACTCAAGACGATAGTTACCGGATAAGGCGCAGCGGTCGGGCTGAACGG
GGGGTTCGTGCACACAGCCCAGCTTGGAGCGAACGACCTACACCGAACTGAGATACCTACAGCGTGAGCT
ATGAGAAAGCGCCACGCTTCCCGAAGGGAGAAAGGCGGACAGGTATCCGGTAAGCGGCAGGGTCGGAACA
GGAGAGCGCACGAGGGAGCTTCCAGGGGGAAACGCCTGGTATCTTTATAGTCCTGTCGGGTTTCGCCACC
TCTGACTTGAGCGTCGATTTTTGTGATGCTCGTCAGGGGGGCGGAGCCTATGGAAAAACGCCAGCAACGC
GGCCTTTTTACGGTTCCTGGCCTTTTGCTGGCCTTTTGCTCACATGTTCTTTCCTGCGTTATCCCCTGAT
TCTGTGGATAACCGTATTACCGCCTTTGAGTGAGCTGATACCGCTCGCCGCAGCCGAACGACCGAGCGCA
GCGAGTCAGTGAGCGAGGAAGCGGAAGAGCGCCCAATACGCAAACCGCCTCTCCCCGCGCGTTGGCCGAT
TCATTAATGCAGCTGGCACGACAGGTTTCCCGACTGGAAAGCGGGCAGTGAGCGCAACGCAATTAATGTG
AGTTAGCTCACTCATTAGGCACCCCAGGCTTTACACTTTATGCTTCCGGCTCGTATGTTGTGTGGAATTG
TGAGCGGATAACAATTTCACACAGGAAACAGCTATGACCATGATTACGCCAAGCGCGCAATTAACCCTCA
CTAAAGGGAACAAAAGCTGGAGCTGCAAGC
