>Addgene plasmid #141588 | TFORF0358 | depositor partial sequence | sequence record 276901 | Insert
ACCGCCACCATGCTGACTAAGGAACAAGGTGATGTAATAGGAATACCATTTAATGTGGATGTAAGTTCTT
TTCCTTCCAGAAAAATGTTCTGTCAGTGTGATTCATGTGGAATGAGTTTCAACACTGTTTCAGAATTGGT
TATCAGTAAGATAAACTATTTAGGAAAAAAGTCTGATGAATTTAATGCCTGTGGGAAATTGTTACTCAAT
ATTAAGCATGATGAAACTCATACTCAAGAGAAAAATGAAGTTTTGAAAAATAGGAACACACTGAGTCATC
ATGAGGAGACTTTGCAGCATGAGAAGATTCAAACTTTAGAGCACAATTTTGAATACAGTATATGTCAGGA
AACCCTCCTTGAAAAGGCAGTATTCAATACACAGAAGAGAGAGAACGCAGAAGAGAATAACTGTGATTAT
AATGAATTTGGGAGAACTTTGTGTGATAGTTCATCCCTCTTGTTCCATCAGATATCTCCGTCAAGGGACA
ATCACTATGAATTTAGTGATTGTGAGAAGTTCTTATGTGTGAAGTCCACCCTTTCTAAACCTCATGGGGT
ATCTATGAAACACTATGATTGTGGTGAAAGTGGGAATAATTTCAGGAGGAAATTGTGTCTGTCACACCTT
CAGAAAGGTGATAAAGGAGAGAAACACTTTGAATGTAATGAATGTGGGAAAGCTTTCTGGGAGAAGTCAC
ATCTCACTCGACATCAGAGGGTGCACACAGGACAGAAACCCTTTCAATGTAATGAATGTGAAAAAGCTTT
CTGGGATAAGTCAAACCTCACTAAACATCAAAGATCACACACAGGGGAGAAACCTTTTGAATGCAATGAA
TGTGGGAAAGCCTTTAGCCATAAGTCAGCCCTCACATTACACCAGAGAACACATACAGGGGAGAAACCCT
ATCAATGTAATGCGTGTGGGAAAACTTTTTGCCAGAAATCTGACCTCACTAAACATCAGAGAACACACAC
AGGGCTGAAACCCTATGAATGTTATGAATGTGGAAAATCCTTCCGTGTGACTTCGCACCTTAAAGTACAC
CAGAGAACTCACACAGGTGAGAAACCTTTTGAATGTCTTGAGTGTGGGAAATCCTTTAGTGAAAAGTCAA
ATCTTACACAGCATCAGAGAATTCACATAGGAGATAAATCTTATGAATGTAATGCATGTGGGAAAACTTT
CTACCACAAGTCATTACTCACCAGGCATCAGATAATTCATACAGGGTGGAAACCTTATGAATGTTATGAA
TGTGGGAAAACCTTCTGCTTGAAGTCAGACCTCACAGTACATCAGAGAACACACACAGGGCAGAAACCCT
TTGCATGTCCCGAATGTGGGAAATTCTTTAGCCATAAGTCAACCCTCTCTCAACATTATAGAACACACAC
AGGGGAGAAACCCTACGAATGTCATGAATGTGGAAAAATCTTTTACAATAAATCATACCTAACTAAACAT
AATAGAACACATACAGGGGAGAAACCCTATGAATGTAATGAATGTGGAAAAGCCTTCTACCAGAAGTCAC
AACTCACTCAGCATCAGAGAATTCACATAGGGGAGAAACCCTATAAATGTAATGAGTGTGGAAAAGCTTT
CTGCCATAAGTCAGCTCTAATTGTACATCAGAGAACCCATACACAAGAAAAGCCCTATAAATGTAATGAA
TGTGGAAAATCTTTCTGTGTAAAATCAGGACTTATTTTCCATGAGAGAAAGCACACGGGGGAGAAACCCT
ATGAATGCAATGAATGTGGGAAATTCTTCAGGCACAAATCATCACTCACAGTACATCACAGGGCTCACAC
AGGAGAGAAATCTTGTCAATGTAATGAATGTGGAAAAATCTTTTACCGTAAATCGGAACTTGCTCAACAT
CAGAGATCACATACAGGGGAAAAGCCCTATGAATGTAACACATGCAGGAAAACTTTCTCTCAAAAGTCAA
ATCTCATTGTACATCAGAGAAGACATATAGGAGAAAACCTTATGAATGAAATGGATATTAGAAATTTCCA
GCCACAAGTCAGCCTCCATAATGCCTCAGAGTATTCACACTGTGGAGAAAGCCCTGATGACATCCTGAAT
GTTCAGTAGTAATGAACTAGTCCGTAACTTGAAAGTATTTCGATTTCTTGGCTTTATATATCTTGTGGAA
AGGACGAAGTGCTTCACACAGCTTCCTACTC
