>Addgene plasmid #141588 | TFORF0358 | depositor partial sequence | sequence record 276902 | Barcode
AGTGCTTCACACAGCTTCCTACTC
